>Addgene plasmid #50346 | pICSL00001 | depositor full sequence | sequence record 75281 | pICSL00001 sequence 2255 bps
TGAGACCACGAAGTGGCTCTTCAGTGGACGAAAGGGCCTCGTGATACGCCTATTTTTATAGGTTAATGTC
ATGATAATAATGGTTTCTTAGACGTCAGGTGGCACTTTTCGGGGAAATGTGCGCGGAACCCCTATTTGTT
TATTTTTCTAAATACATTCAAATATGTATCCGCTCATGAGACAATAACCCTGATAAATGCTTCAATAATA
TTGAAAAAGGAAGAGTATGCGCTCACGCAACTGGTCCAGAACCTTGACCGAACGCAGCGGTGGTAACGGC
GCAGTGGCGGTTTTCATGGCTTGTTATGACTGTTTTTTTGGGGTACAGTCTATGCCTCGGGCATCCAAGC
AGCAAGCGCGTTACGCCGTGGGTCGATGTTTGATGTTATGGAGCAGCAACGATGTTACGCAGCAGGGCAG
TCGCCCTAAAACAAAGTTAAACATCATGAGGGAAGCGGTGATCGCCGAAGTATCGACTCAACTATCAGAG
GTAGTTGGCGTCATCGAGCGCCATCTCGAACCGACGTTGCTGGCCGTACATTTGTACGGCTCCGCAGTGG
ATGGCGGCCTGAAGCCACACAGCGATATTGATTTGCTGGTTACGGTGACCGTAAGGCTTGATGAAACAAC
GCGGCGAGCTTTGATCAACGACCTTTTGGAAACTTCGGCTTCCCCTGGAGAGAGCGAGATTCTCCGCGCT
GTAGAAGTCACCATTGTTGTGCACGACGACATCATTCCGTGGCGTTATCCAGCTAAGCGCGAACTGCAAT
TTGGAGAATGGCAGCGCAATGACATTCTTGCAGGTATCTTCGAGCCAGCCACGATCGACATTGATCTGGC
TATCTTGCTGACAAAAGCAAGAGAACATAGCGTTGCCTTGGTAGGTCCAGCGGCGGAGGAACTCTTTGAT
CCGGTTCCTGAACAGGATCTATTTGAGGCGCTAAATGAAACCTTAACGCTATGGAACTCGCCGCCCGACT
GGGCTGGCGATGAGCGAAATGTAGTGCTTACGTTGTCCCGCATTTGGTACAGCGCAGTAACCGGCAAAAT
CGCGCCGAAGGATGTCGCTGCCGACTGGGCAATGGAGCGCCTGCCGGCCCAGTATCAGCCCGTCATACTT
GAAGCTAGACAGGCTTATCTTGGACAAGAAGAAGATCGCTTGGCCTCGCGCGCAGATCAGTTGGAAGAAT
TTGTCCATTACGTAAAAGGCGAGATCACCAAGGTAGTCGGCAAATAACTGTCAGACCAAGTTTACTCATA
TATACTTTAGATTGATTTAAAACTTCATTTTTAATTTAAAAGGATCTAGGTGAAGATCCTTTTTGATAAT
CTCATGACCAAAATCCCTTAACGTGAGTTTTCGTTCCACTGAGCGTCAGACCCCGTAGAAAAGATCAAAG
GATCTTCTTGAGATCCTTTTTTTCTGCGCGTAATCTGCTGCTTGCAAACAAAAAAACCACCGCTACCAGC
GGTGGTTTGTTTGCCGGATCAAGAGCTACCAACTCTTTTTCCGAAGGTAACTGGCTTCAGCAGAGCGCAG
ATACCAAATACTGTCCTTCTAGTGTAGCCGTAGTTAGGCCACCACTTCAAGAACTCTGTAGCACCGCCTA
CATACCTCGCTCTGCTAATCCTGTTACCAGTGGCTGCTGCCAGTGGCGATAAGTCGTGTCTTACCGGGTT
GGACTCAAGACGATAGTTACCGGATAAGGCGCAGCGGTCGGGCTGAACGGGGGGTTCGTGCACACAGCCC
AGCTTGGAGCGAACGACCTACACCGAACTGAGATACCTACAGCGTGAGCTATGAGAAAGCGCCACGCTTC
CCGAAGGGAGAAAGGCGGACAGGTATCCGGTAAGCGGCAGGGTCGGAACAGGAGAGCGCACGAGGGAGCT
TCCAGGGGGAAACGCCTGGTATCTTTATAGTCCTGTCGGGTTTCGCCACCTCTGACTTGAGCGTCGATTT
TTGTGATGCTCGTCAGGGGGGCGGAGCCTATGGAAAAACGCCAGCAACGCGGCCTTTTTACGGTTCCTGG
CCTTTTGCTGGCCTTTTGCTCACATGTTCTTTCCTGCGTTATCCCCTGATTCTGTGGATAACCGTATTAC
CGCCTTTGAGTGAGCTGATACCGCTCGCCGCAGCCGAACGACCGAGCGCAGCGAGTCAGTGAGCGAGGAA
GCGGAAGAGCGCCCAATACGCAAACCGCCTCTCCCCGCGCGTTGGCCGATTCATTAATCACTCTGTGGTC
TCAGGTGGAGGTTCG
Features (pLannotate 1.2.2; 6 found; start..end, strand, type, name):
    122..226     +  promoter       AmpR promoter: bla
    217..297     -  CDS            int (fragment): INT2_ECOLX - Protein inferred from homology: Swiss-Prot protein existence level 3. Putative integrase believed to be involved in the insertion of antibiotic resistance genes into plasmids and transposons. From Escherichia coli.
    383..439     +  CDS            GmR (fragment): gentamycin acetyltransferase; aacC1; confers resistance to gentamycin
    446..1234    +  CDS            aadA: S3AD_ECOLX - Experimental evidence at protein level: Swiss-Prot protein existence level 1. Mediates bacterial resistance to the antibiotics streptomycin and spectinomycin. From Escherichia coli.
   1408..1996    +  rep_origin     ori: high-copy-number ColE1/pMB1/pBR322/pUC origin of replication
   2179..2228    +  CDS            lacI (fragment): lac repressor; lacI; The lac repressor binds to the lac operator to inhibit transcription in E. coli. This inhibition can be relieved by adding lactose or isopropyl-β-D-thiogalactopyranoside (IPTG).
