[The description below was written by a language model from this plasmid's Addgene catalogue record and pLannotate feature annotations shown in this document.]
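Description:
pICSL00001 is a small (about 2.3 kb) laboratory-made plasmid from a Golden Gate modular cloning (MoClo) toolbox for plants. Although catalogued as a plant expression vector, it carries no expression cassette of its own. It is a parts-level plasmid that stores a short synthetic linker for use in hierarchical assembly. It is propagated in E. coli at high copy from a ColE1/pUC-type origin and selected with spectinomycin through the aadA streptomycin/spectinomycin adenylyltransferase gene, which lies downstream of an annotated bla (AmpR) promoter. The short integrase, gentamicin acetyltransferase and lacI fragments in the feature table appear to be non-functional remnants, the first two plausibly carried along with the resistance cassette and the last left over from backbone construction. None of them represents an intact gene.

The payload is a synthetic linker designed to join modules ending in a 3' GTGG overhang to modules beginning with a 5' TTCG overhang. It was inserted using the type IIS enzyme BpiI, and both BpiI sites were destroyed in the process. The insert can be released with BsaI, another type IIS enzyme that cuts outside its recognition site to expose the defined four-base fusion sites. In a one-pot digestion–ligation reaction, the linker bridges two positions in the standard syntax that would otherwise be incompatible, for example when an intervening part is omitted from a transcriptional unit. The linker itself is too short to be picked up by automated annotation, so it does not appear in the feature table, and the record does not state its sequence content or length.
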