Addgene plasmid #50346: pICSL00001
Depositing lab: Nicola Patron. Depositing organization: Sainsbury Laboratory, Norwich. Publication: A golden gate modular cloning toolbox for plants. Engler C, Youles M, Gruetzner R, Ehnert TM, Werner S, Jones JD, Patron NJ, Marillonnet S. ACS Synth Biol. 2014 Nov 21;3(11):839-43. doi: 10.1021/sb4001504. Epub 2014 Feb 20. PubMed 24933124.
Backbone
  Vector backbone: Lab made
  Vector type: plant expression
Growth in bacteria
  Bacterial resistance: Spectinomycin, 50 μg/mL
  Growth temperature: 37°C
  Growth strain: DH10B
  Copy number: High Copy
Gene/Insert
  Gene/Insert name: Linker for joining modules with 3' GTGG overhangs to modules with 5' TTCG overhangs
  Species: Synthetic
  Cloning method: Restriction Enzyme; 5′ cloning site BpiI (destroyed during cloning); 3′ cloning site BpiI (destroyed during cloning)
Terms and licenses: Academic/Nonprofit Terms; Industry Terms: Not Available to Industry
Depositor comments: insert can be released with BsaI
How to cite: pICSL00001 was a gift from Nicola Patron (Addgene plasmid # 50346 ; http://n2t.net/addgene:50346 ; RRID:Addgene_50346)
