>Addgene plasmid #50346 | pICSL00001 | addgene partial sequence | sequence record 76610 | pBR322ori-F 5'-GGGAAACGCCTGGTATCTTT-3'
CTGACTTGAGCGTCGATTTTTGTGATGCTCGTCAGGGGGGCGGAGCCTATGGAAAAACGCCAGCAACGCG
GCCTTTTTACGGTTCCTGGCCTTTTGCTGGCCTTTTGCTCACATGTTCTTTCCTGCGTTATCCCCTGATT
CTGTGGATAACCGTATTACCGCCTTTGAGTGAGCTGATACCGCTCGCCGCAGCCGAACGACCGAGCGCAG
CGAGTCAGTGAGCGAGGAAGCGGAAGAGCGCCCAATACGCAAACCGCCTCTCCCCGCGCGTTGGCCGATT
CATTAATCACTCTGTGGTCTCAGGTGGAGGTTCGTGAGACCACGAAGTGGCTCTTCAGTGGACGAAAGGG
CCTCGTGATACGCCTATTTTTATAGGTTAATGTCATGATAATAATGGTTTCTTAGACGTCAGGTGGCACT
TTTCGGGGAAATGTGCGCGGAACCCCTATTTGTTTATTTTTCTAAATACATTCAAATATGTATCCGCTCA
TGAGACAATAACCCTGATAAATGCTTCAATAATATTGAAAAAGGAAGAGTATGCGCTCACGCAACTGGTC
CAGAACCTTGACCGAACGCAGCGGTGGTAACGGCGCAGTGGCGGTTTTCATGGCTTGTTATGACTGTTTT
TTTTTGGGGTACAGTCTATGCCTCGGGCATCCAAGCAGCAAGCGCGTTACGCCGTGGGTCGATGTTTGAT
GTTATGGAGCAGCAACGATGTTACGCAGCAGGGCAGTCGCCCTAAAACAAAGTTAAACATCATGAGGGAA
GCGGTGATCGCCGAAGTATCGACTCAACTATCAGAGGTAGTTGGCGTCATCGAGCGCCATCTCGAACCGA
CGTTGCTGGCCGTACATTTGTACGGCTCC
